>Addgene plasmid #20497 | pWZL Neo Myr Flag HCK | addgene partial sequence | sequence record 26320 | 20497 with pWZL-Fwd
CTCCTTCTCTAGGCGCCGGCCGGATCCAGAATTCGCCACCATGGGGTCTTCAAAATCTAAACCAAAGGAC
CCCAGCCAGCGCCGGCGCAGGATCCGAGGTTACCTTGACTACAAAGACGATGACGACAAGCAATTGACAA
GTTTGTACAAAAAAGTTGGCATGGGGTCGATGAAGTCCAAGTTCCTCCAGGTCGGAGGCAATACATTCTC
AAAAACTGAAACCAGCGCCAGCCCACACTGTCCTGTGTACGTGCCGGATCCCACATCCACCATCAAGCCG
GGGCCTAATAGCCACAACAGCAACACACCAGGAATCAGGGAGGCAGGCTCTGAGGACATCATCGTGGTTG
CCCTGTATGATTACGAGGCCATTCACCACGAAGACCTCAGCTTCCAGAAGGGGGACCAGATGGTGGTCCT
AGAGGAATCCGGGGAGTGGTGGAAGGCTCGATCCCTGGCCACCCGGAAGGAGGGCTACATCCCAAGCAAC
TATGTCGCCCGCGTTGACTCTCTGGAGACAGAGGAGTGGTTTTTCAAGGGCATCAGCCGGAAGGACGCAG
AGCGCCAACTGCTGGCTCCCGGCAACATGCTGGGCTCCTTCATGATCCGGGATAGCGAGACCACTAAAGG
AAGCTACTCTTTGTCCGTGCGAGACTACGACCCTCGGCAGGGNGATACCGTGAAACATTACAAGATCCGG
ACCCTGGACAACGGGGGCTTCTACATATCCCCCCGAAGCACCTTCAGCACTCTGC
