[The description below was written by a language model from this plasmid's Addgene catalogue record.]
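Description:
pWZL Neo Myr Flag HCK is a retroviral mammalian expression plasmid that carries the human HCK (hemopoietic cell kinase) open reading frame in the pWZL-Neo-Myr-Flag-DEST backbone. It is propagated in bacteria under ampicillin selection, in a recombination-deficient strain chosen to limit rearrangement, which is a common concern with the repeated sequences in retroviral vectors. Transduced or transfected mammalian cells are selected with G418 through the neomycin resistance marker. No feature table accompanies the record, so the promoter driving the insert, the origin of replication and the arrangement of the viral elements are not explicitly stated, and the copy number is listed as unknown.

The HCK ORF was first cloned into a Gateway entry vector and then moved into the destination backbone by an LR recombination reaction. This places it in frame behind backbone-encoded N-terminal myristoylation and Flag sequences. A myristoylation signal generally directs the fusion protein to cellular membranes, a strategy often used to promote kinase activation, and the Flag epitope allows detection or immunoprecipitation of the expressed protein.

The plasmid belongs to a kinase ORF library built for functional genomic screens aimed at identifying oncogenic kinases, in work connected with breast cancer. The depositor notes that the identity of the gene has been verified but that the clone has not been fully sequenced for minor mutations. A C3S substitution is reported in the sequence. The construct is suited to making retrovirus for stable expression of membrane-targeted, epitope-tagged HCK in mammalian cells.
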