Addgene plasmid #20497: pWZL Neo Myr Flag HCK
Depositing lab: William Hahn & Jean Zhao. Depositing organization: Dana-Farber Cancer Institute. Publication: Integrative Genomic Approaches Identify IKBKE as a Breast Cancer Oncogene (Kinase Library Clones). Boehm JS, Zhao JJ, Yao J, Kim SY, Firestein R, Dunn IF, Sjostrom SK, Garraway LA, Weremowicz S, Richardson AL, Greulich H, Stewart CJ, Mulvey LA, Shen RR, Ambrogio L, Hirozane-Kishikawa T, Hill DE, Vidal M, Meyerson M, Grenier JK, Hinkle G, Root DE, Roberts TM, Lander ES, Polyak K, Hahn WC. Cell. 2007 Jun 15. 129(6):1065-1079. 10.1016/j.cell.2007.03.052 PubMed 17574021.
Backbone
  Vector backbone: pWZL-Neo-Myr-Flag-DEST
  Backbone manufacturer: William Hahn Lab (available at Addgene, #15300)
  Vector type: Mammalian Expression, Retroviral
  Selectable markers: Neomycin (select with G418)
Growth in bacteria
  Bacterial resistance: Ampicillin, 100 μg/mL
  Growth temperature: 37°C
  Growth strain: Stbl3
  Growth instructions: Stbl3 cells to prevent recombination.
  Copy number: Unknown
Gene/Insert
  Gene/Insert name: HCK (alt name: hemopoietic cell kinase)
  Species: H. sapiens (human)
  GenBank ID: NM_002110
  Entrez Gene: HCK (a.k.a. AIPCV, JTK9, p59Hck, p61Hck)
  Tag / fusion protein: Myr (N terminal on backbone); Flag (N terminal on backbone)
  Cloning method: Gateway Cloning
  Sequencing primers: 5′ pWZL-Fwd (GAA CCT CCT CGT TCG ACC); 3′ pWZL-Rev (TTC CGG GCC CTC ACA TTG)
Resource information
  A portion of this plasmid was derived from a plasmid made by: 2-G3
Terms and licenses: Academic/Nonprofit Terms; Industry Terms: Not Available to Industry
Depositor comments: ORFs were cloned into Gateway compatible pEntry vectors. An LR recombination reaction was performed to move the ORF to pWZL-Neo-Myr-Flag DEST such that the ORF would have 5' myristoylation and flag tags. This plasmid is part of a kinase library, and the gene has been verified, but has not been fully sequenced for minor mutations. Please see the following link for plasmids from this article that are not part of the kinase library http://www.addgene.org/pubmed/17574021 There is a mutation in the sequence - C3S.
How to cite: pWZL Neo Myr Flag HCK was a gift from William Hahn & Jean Zhao (Addgene plasmid # 20497 ; http://n2t.net/addgene:20497 ; RRID:Addgene_20497)
